Addgene plasmid #75775: GK5 gRNA (BRDN0001149330)
Purpose: 3rd generation lentiviral gRNA plasmid targeting human GK5
Depositing lab: John Doench & David Root. Depositing organization: Broad Institute. Publication: Optimized sgRNA design to maximize activity and minimize off-target effects of CRISPR-Cas9. Doench JG, Fusi N, Sullender M, Hegde M, Vaimberg EW, Donovan KF, Smith I, Tothova Z, Wilen C, Orchard R, Virgin HW, Listgarten J, Root DE. Nat Biotechnol. 2016 Jan 18. doi: 10.1038/nbt.3437. PubMed 26780180.
Backbone
  Vector backbone: lentiGuide-Puro
  Backbone manufacturer: Zhang Lab (Addgene plasmid # 52963)
  Vector type: Mammalian Expression, Lentiviral, CRISPR
  Selectable markers: Puromycin
Growth in bacteria
  Bacterial resistance: Ampicillin, 100 μg/mL
  Growth temperature: 37°C
  Growth strain: DH5alpha
  Copy number: High Copy
Gene/Insert
  Gene/Insert name: GK5 (alt names: GK5; NM_001039547.2)
  gRNA/shRNA sequence: GCGCCGCCCGGTCATAGACG
  Species: H. sapiens (human)
  Entrez Gene: GK5
  Promoter: hU6
  Cloning method: Unknown
  Sequencing primers: 5′ U6-F; 3′ pS2-R
Terms and licenses: Academic/Nonprofit Terms; Industry Terms: Not Available to Industry
Depositor comments: The gRNA was designed to target the following Genbank reference sequence(s): NM_001039547.2. Note that this plasmid does NOT contain Cas9. It should be used in conjunction with lentiCas9-Blast (Addgene #52962) or otherwise with cell lines already expressing Cas9. Browse the full kinome gRNA library at http://www.addgene.org/pooled-library/broadgpp-human-kinome/ or visit http://www.broadinstitute.org/rnai/public/ for detailed protocols and information.
How to cite: GK5 gRNA (BRDN0001149330) was a gift from John Doench & David Root (Addgene plasmid # 75775 ; http://n2t.net/addgene:75775 ; RRID:Addgene_75775)
