[The description below was written by a language model from this plasmid's Addgene catalogue record and pLannotate feature annotations shown in this document.]
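Description:
GK5 gRNA (BRDN0001149330) is a third-generation lentiviral guide RNA plasmid built on the lentiGuide-Puro backbone and designed to target the human GK5 gene, with the guide designed against a RefSeq GK5 transcript. It is propagated in E. coli as a high-copy plasmid through a ColE1/pUC-type origin with β-lactamase (ampicillin) selection. The backbone also carries an f1 origin, an SV40 origin and poly(A) signal, and remnants of lac and phage-promoter cloning sequences.

The lentiviral transfer cassette begins with an RSV promoter fused to a truncated HIV-1 5' LTR, which drives Tat-independent production of the genomic RNA in packaging cells. It is followed by the Ψ packaging signal with a partial gag sequence and the Rev response element for Rev-dependent nuclear export. Downstream, a human U6 RNA polymerase III promoter drives the GK5-specific spacer joined to the Streptococcus pyogenes Cas9 guide RNA scaffold, and a cPPT/CTS element after it aids nuclear import of the reverse-transcribed genome. A separate EF-1α core promoter with its intron A expresses puromycin N-acetyltransferase for selection of transduced mammalian cells. A WPRE enhances transcript expression, and a self-inactivating ΔU3 3' LTR closes the cassette.

The plasmid does not encode Cas9, so it must be paired with a separate Cas9 lentivector or used in cells that already express Cas9. It belongs to a human kinome gRNA collection generated using optimized sgRNA design rules, and it is suited to CRISPR knockout of GK5 in human cells by lentiviral delivery and puromycin selection.
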