Features (pLannotate 1.2.2; 29 found; start..end, strand, type, name):
     14..80      +  CDS            small t antigen (fragment): SV40 (simian virus 40) small t antigen
    106..317     +  promoter       EF-1α core promoter: core promoter for human elongation factor EF-1α
    318..1256    +  intron         EF-1α intron A: intron upstream of the start codon of human EF-1α
   1278..1877    +  CDS            PuroR (fragment): puromycin N-acetyltransferase; pac from Streptomyces; confers resistance to puromycin
   1893..2481    +  misc_feature   WPRE: woodchuck hepatitis virus posttranscriptional regulatory element
   2532..2551    +  misc_feature   cPPT/CTS (fragment): central polypurine tract and central termination sequence of HIV-1
   2553..2786    +  LTR            3' LTR (ΔU3): self-inactivating 3' long terminal repeat (LTR) from HIV-1
   2864..2985    +  polyA_signal   SV40 poly(A) signal: SV40 polyadenylation signal
   3025..3160    +  rep_origin     SV40 ori: SV40 origin of replication
   3181..3199    -  promoter       T7 promoter: promoter for bacteriophage T7 RNA polymerase
   3207..3362    +  CDS            lacZα (fragment): LacZα fragment of β-galactosidase; lacZ fragment
   3367..3795    +  rep_origin     f1 ori (sequence partly withheld): f1 bacteriophage origin of replication; arrow indicates direction of (+) strand synthesis
   3848..3952    +  promoter       AmpR promoter: bla
   3953..4813    +  CDS            AmpR: β-lactamase; bla; confers resistance to ampicillin, carbenicillin, and related antibiotics
   4984..5572    +  rep_origin     ori: high-copy-number ColE1/pMB1/pBR322/pUC origin of replication
   5755..5847    +  CDS            lacI (fragment): lac repressor; lacI; The lac repressor binds to the lac operator to inhibit transcription in E. coli. This inhibition can be relieved by adding lactose or isopropyl-β-D-thiogalactopyranoside (IPTG).
   5860..5881    +  protein_bind   CAP binding site: CAP binding activates transcription in the presence of cAMP. E. coli catabolite activator protein
   5896..5926    +  promoter       lac promoter: promoter for the E. coli lac operon
   5934..5950    +  protein_bind   lac operator: The lac repressor binds to the lac operator to inhibit transcription in E. coli. This inhibition can be relieved by adding lactose or isopropyl-β-D-thiogalactopyranoside (IPTG). lac repressor encoded by lacI
   5995..6013    +  promoter       T3 promoter: promoter for bacteriophage T3 RNA polymerase
   6041..6267    +  promoter       RSV promoter: Rous sarcoma virus enhancer/promoter
   6268..6448    +  LTR            5' LTR (truncated): truncated 5' long terminal repeat (LTR) from HIV-1
   6495..6620    +  misc_feature   HIV-1 Ψ: packaging signal of human immunodeficiency virus type 1
   6604..6967    +  CDS            HIV-1 gag (fragment): gag protein from human immunodeficiency virus 1; gag
   7113..7346    +  misc_feature   RRE: The Rev response element (RRE) of HIV-1 allows for Rev-dependent mRNA export from the nucleus to the cytoplasm.
   7723..7749    +  CDS            Rev (fragment): human immunodeficiency virus 1 (HIV-1) Rev protein; rev; enhances nuclear export of unspliced and incompletely spliced viral mRNAs
   7753..7993    +  promoter       U6 promoter: RNA polymerase III promoter for human U6 snRNA
   8023..8098    +  misc_RNA       gRNA scaffold: guide RNA scaffold for the Streptococcus pyogenes CRISPR/Cas9 system
   8154..8271    +  misc_feature   cPPT/CTS: central polypurine tract and central termination sequence of HIV-1
>Addgene plasmid #75775 | GK5 gRNA (BRDN0001149330) | addgene full sequence | sequence record 184542 | Addgene Assembled Sequence
CCCGGGTGCAAAGATGGATAAAGTTTTAAACAGAGAGGAATCTTTGCAGCTAATGGACCTTCTAGGTCTT
GAAAGGAGTGGGAATTGGCTCCGGTGCCCGTCAGTGGGCAGAGCGCACATCGCCCACAGTCCCCGAGAAG
TTGGGGGGAGGGGTCGGCAATTGATCCGGTGCCTAGAGAAGGTGGCGCGGGGTAAACTGGGAAAGTGATG
TCGTGTACTGGCTCCGCCTTTTTCCCGAGGGTGGGGGAGAACCGTATATAAGTGCAGTAGTCGCCGTGAA
CGTTCTTTTTCGCAACGGGTTTGCCGCCAGAACACAGGTAAGTGCCGTGTGTGGTTCCCGCGGGCCTGGC
CTCTTTACGGGTTATGGCCCTTGCGTGCCTTGAATTACTTCCACCTGGCTGCAGTACGTGATTCTTGATC
CCGAGCTTCGGGTTGGAAGTGGGTGGGAGAGTTCGAGGCCTTGCGCTTAAGGAGCCCCTTCGCCTCGTGC
TTGAGTTGAGGCCTGGCCTGGGCGCTGGGGCCGCCGCGTGCGAATCTGGTGGCACCTTCGCGCCTGTCTC
GCTGCTTTCGATAAGTCTCTAGCCATTTAAAATTTTTGATGACCTGCTGCGACGCTTTTTTTCTGGCAAG
ATAGTCTTGTAAATGCGGGCCAAGATCTGCACACTGGTATTTCGGTTTTTGGGGCCGCGGGCGGCGACGG
GGCCCGTGCGTCCCAGCGCACATGTTCGGCGAGGCGGGGCCTGCGAGCGCGGCCACCGAGAATCGGACGG
GGGTAGTCTCAAGCTGGCCGGCCTGCTCTGGTGCCTGGCCTCGCGCCGCCGTGTATCGCCCCGCCCTGGG
CGGCAAGGCTGGCCCGGTCGGCACCAGTTGCGTGAGCGGAAAGATGGCCGCTTCCCGGCCCTGCTGCAGG
GAGCTCAAAATGGAGGACGCGGCGCTCGGGAGAGCGGGCGGGTGAGTCACCCACACAAAGGAAAAGGGCC
TTTCCGTCCTCAGCCGTCGCTTCATGTGACTCCACGGAGTACCGGGCGCCGTCCAGGCACCTCGATTAGT
TCTCGAGCTTTTGGAGTACGTCGTCTTTAGGTTGGGGGGAGGGGTTTTATGCGATGGAGTTTCCCCACAC
TGAGTGGGTGGAGACTGAAGTTAGGCCAGCTTGGCACTTGATGTAATTCTCCTTGGAATTTGCCCTTTTT
GAGTTTGGATCTTGGTTCATTCTCAAGCCTCAGACAGTGGTTCAAAGTTTTTTTCTTCCATTTCAGGTGT
CGTGACGTACGGCCACCATGACCGAGTACAAGCCCACGGTGCGCCTCGCCACCCGCGACGACGTCCCCAG
GGCCGTACGCACCCTCGCCGCCGCGTTCGCCGACTACCCCGCCACGCGCCACACCGTCGATCCGGACCGC
CACATCGAGCGGGTCACCGAGCTGCAAGAACTCTTCCTCACGCGCGTCGGGCTCGACATCGGCAAGGTGT
GGGTCGCGGACGACGGCGCCGCCGTGGCGGTCTGGACCACGCCGGAGAGCGTCGAAGCGGGGGCGGTGTT
CGCCGAGATCGGCCCGCGCATGGCCGAGTTGAGCGGTTCCCGGCTGGCCGCGCAGCAACAGATGGAAGGC
CTCCTGGCGCCGCACCGGCCCAAGGAGCCCGCGTGGTTCCTGGCCACCGTCGGAGTCTCGCCCGACCACC
AGGGCAAGGGTCTGGGCAGCGCCGTCGTGCTCCCCGGAGTGGAGGCGGCCGAGCGCGCCGGGGTGCCCGC
CTTCCTGGAGACCTCCGCGCCCCGCAACCTCCCCTTCTACGAGCGGCTCGGCTTCACCGTCACCGCCGAC
GTCGAGGTGCCCGAAGGACCGCGCACCTGGTGCATGACCCGCAAGCCCGGTGCCTGAACGCGTTAAGTCG
ACAATCAACCTCTGGATTACAAAATTTGTGAAAGATTGACTGGTATTCTTAACTATGTTGCTCCTTTTAC
GCTATGTGGATACGCTGCTTTAATGCCTTTGTATCATGCTATTGCTTCCCGTATGGCTTTCATTTTCTCC
TCCTTGTATAAATCCTGGTTGCTGTCTCTTTATGAGGAGTTGTGGCCCGTTGTCAGGCAACGTGGCGTGG
TGTGCACTGTGTTTGCTGACGCAACCCCCACTGGTTGGGGCATTGCCACCACCTGTCAGCTCCTTTCCGG
GACTTTCGCTTTCCCCCTCCCTATTGCCACGGCGGAACTCATCGCCGCCTGCCTTGCCCGCTGCTGGACA
GGGGCTCGGCTGTTGGGCACTGACAATTCCGTGGTGTTGTCGGGGAAATCATCGTCCTTTCCTTGGCTGC
TCGCCTGTGTTGCCACCTGGATTCTGCGCGGGACGTCCTTCTGCTACGTCCCTTCGGCCCTCAATCCAGC
GGACCTTCCTTCCCGCGGCCTGCTGCCGGCTCTGCGGCCTCTTCCGCGTCTTCGCCTTCGCCCTCAGACG
AGTCGGATCTCCCTTTGGGCCGCCTCCCCGCGTCGACTTTAAGACCAATGACTTACAAGGCAGCTGTAGA
TCTTAGCCACTTTTTAAAAGAAAAGGGGGGACTGGAAGGGCTAATTCACTCCCAACGAAGACAAGATCTG
CTTTTTGCTTGTACTGGGTCTCTCTGGTTAGACCAGATCTGAGCCTGGGAGCTCTCTGGCTAACTAGGGA
ACCCACTGCTTAAGCCTCAATAAAGCTTGCCTTGAGTGCTTCAAGTAGTGTGTGCCCGTCTGTTGTGTGA
CTCTGGTAACTAGAGATCCCTCAGACCCTTTTAGTCAGTGTGGAAAATCTCTAGCAGTACGTATAGTAGT
TCATGTCATCTTATTATTCAGTATTTATAACTTGCAAAGAAATGAATATCAGAGAGTGAGAGGAACTTGT
TTATTGCAGCTTATAATGGTTACAAATAAAGCAATAGCATCACAAATTTCACAAATAAAGCATTTTTTTC
ACTGCATTCTAGTTGTGGTTTGTCCAAACTCATCAATGTATCTTATCATGTCTGGCTCTAGCTATCCCGC
CCCTAACTCCGCCCATCCCGCCCCTAACTCCGCCCAGTTCCGCCCATTCTCCGCCCCATGGCTGACTAAT
TTTTTTTATTTATGCAGAGGCCGAGGCCGCCTCGGCCTCTGAGCTATTCCAGAAGTAGTGAGGAGGCTTT
TTTGGAGGCCTAGGGACGTACCCAATTCGCCCTATAGTGAGTCGTATTACGCGCGCTCACTGGCCGTCGT
TTTACAACGTCGTGACTGGGAAAACCCTGGCGTTACCCAACTTAATCGCCTTGCAGCACATCCCCCTTTC
GCCAGCTGGCGTAATAGCGAAGAGGCCCGCACCGATCGCCCTTCCCAACAGTTGCGCAGCCTGAATGGCG
AATGGG
[124 nt withheld, positions 3367-3490]
C
[91 nt withheld, positions 3492-3582]
A
[49 nt withheld, positions 3584-3632]
CCTTTGACGTTGGAGTCCACGTTCTTT
[37 nt withheld, positions 3660-3696]
ACCCTATCTCGGTCTATTCTTTTGATTTATAAGGGATTTTGCCGATTTCGGCCTATTGGTTAAAAAATGA
GCTGATTTAACAAAAATTTAACGCGAATTTTAACAAAATATTAACGCTTACAATTTAGGTGGCACTTTTC
GGGGAAATGTGCGCGGAACCCCTATTTGTTTATTTTTCTAAATACATTCAAATATGTATCCGCTCATGAG
ACAATAACCCTGATAAATGCTTCAATAATATTGAAAAAGGAAGAGTATGAGTATTCAACATTTCCGTGTC
GCCCTTATTCCCTTTTTTGCGGCATTTTGCCTTCCTGTTTTTGCTCACCCAGAAACGCTGGTGAAAGTAA
AAGATGCTGAAGATCAGTTGGGTGCACGAGTGGGTTACATCGAACTGGATCTCAACAGCGGTAAGATCCT
TGAGAGTTTTCGCCCCGAAGAACGTTTTCCAATGATGAGCACTTTTAAAGTTCTGCTATGTGGCGCGGTA
TTATCCCGTATTGACGCCGGGCAAGAGCAACTCGGTCGCCGCATACACTATTCTCAGAATGACTTGGTTG
AGTACTCACCAGTCACAGAAAAGCATCTTACGGATGGCATGACAGTAAGAGAATTATGCAGTGCTGCCAT
AACCATGAGTGATAACACTGCGGCCAACTTACTTCTGACAACGATCGGAGGACCGAAGGAGCTAACCGCT
TTTTTGCACAACATGGGGGATCATGTAACTCGCCTTGATCGTTGGGAACCGGAGCTGAATGAAGCCATAC
CAAACGACGAGCGTGACACCACGATGCCTGTAGCAATGGCAACAACGTTGCGCAAACTATTAACTGGCGA
ACTACTTACTCTAGCTTCCCGGCAACAATTAATAGACTGGATGGAGGCGGATAAAGTTGCAGGACCACTT
CTGCGCTCGGCCCTTCCGGCTGGCTGGTTTATTGCTGATAAATCTGGAGCCGGTGAGCGTGGGTCTCGCG
GTATCATTGCAGCACTGGGGCCAGATGGTAAGCCCTCCCGTATCGTAGTTATCTACACGACGGGGAGTCA
GGCAACTATGGATGAACGAAATAGACAGATCGCTGAGATAGGTGCCTCACTGATTAAGCATTGGTAACTG
TCAGACCAAGTTTACTCATATATACTTTAGATTGATTTAAAACTTCATTTTTAATTTAAAAGGATCTAGG
TGAAGATCCTTTTTGATAATCTCATGACCAAAATCCCTTAACGTGAGTTTTCGTTCCACTGAGCGTCAGA
CCCCGTAGAAAAGATCAAAGGATCTTCTTGAGATCCTTTTTTTCTGCGCGTAATCTGCTGCTTGCAAACA
AAAAAACCACCGCTACCAGCGGTGGTTTGTTTGCCGGATCAAGAGCTACCAACTCTTTTTCCGAAGGTAA
CTGGCTTCAGCAGAGCGCAGATACCAAATACTGTTCTTCTAGTGTAGCCGTAGTTAGGCCACCACTTCAA
GAACTCTGTAGCACCGCCTACATACCTCGCTCTGCTAATCCTGTTACCAGTGGCTGCTGCCAGTGGCGAT
AAGTCGTGTCTTACCGGGTTGGACTCAAGACGATAGTTACCGGATAAGGCGCAGCGGTCGGGCTGAACGG
GGGGTTCGTGCACACAGCCCAGCTTGGAGCGAACGACCTACACCGAACTGAGATACCTACAGCGTGAGCT
ATGAGAAAGCGCCACGCTTCCCGAAGGGAGAAAGGCGGACAGGTATCCGGTAAGCGGCAGGGTCGGAACA
GGAGAGCGCACGAGGGAGCTTCCAGGGGGAAACGCCTGGTATCTTTATAGTCCTGTCGGGTTTCGCCACC
TCTGACTTGAGCGTCGATTTTTGTGATGCTCGTCAGGGGGGCGGAGCCTATGGAAAAACGCCAGCAACGC
GGCCTTTTTACGGTTCCTGGCCTTTTGCTGGCCTTTTGCTCACATGTTCTTTCCTGCGTTATCCCCTGAT
TCTGTGGATAACCGTATTACCGCCTTTGAGTGAGCTGATACCGCTCGCCGCAGCCGAACGACCGAGCGCA
GCGAGTCAGTGAGCGAGGAAGCGGAAGAGCGCCCAATACGCAAACCGCCTCTCCCCGCGCGTTGGCCGAT
TCATTAATGCAGCTGGCACGACAGGTTTCCCGACTGGAAAGCGGGCAGTGAGCGCAACGCAATTAATGTG
AGTTAGCTCACTCATTAGGCACCCCAGGCTTTACACTTTATGCTTCCGGCTCGTATGTTGTGTGGAATTG
TGAGCGGATAACAATTTCACACAGGAAACAGCTATGACCATGATTACGCCAAGCGCGCAATTAACCCTCA
CTAAAGGGAACAAAAGCTGGAGCTGCAAGCTTAATGTAGTCTTATGCAATACTCTTGTAGTCTTGCAACA
TGGTAACGATGAGTTAGCAACATGCCTTACAAGGAGAGAAAAAGCACCGTGCATGCCGATTGGTGGAAGT
AAGGTGGTACGATCGTGCCTTATTAGGAAGGCAACAGACGGGTCTGACATGGATTGGACGAACCACTGAA
TTGCCGCATTGCAGAGATATTGTATTTAAGTGCCTAGCTCGATACATAAACGGGTCTCTCTGGTTAGACC
AGATCTGAGCCTGGGAGCTCTCTGGCTAACTAGGGAACCCACTGCTTAAGCCTCAATAAAGCTTGCCTTG
AGTGCTTCAAGTAGTGTGTGCCCGTCTGTTGTGTGACTCTGGTAACTAGAGATCCCTCAGACCCTTTTAG
TCAGTGTGGAAAATCTCTAGCAGTGGCGCCCGAACAGGGACTTGAAAGCGAAAGGGAAACCAGAGGAGCT
CTCTCGACGCAGGACTCGGCTTGCTGAAGCGCGCACGGCAAGAGGCGAGGGGCGGCGACTGGTGAGTACG
CCAAAAATTTTGACTAGCGGAGGCTAGAAGGAGAGAGATGGGTGCGAGAGCGTCAGTATTAAGCGGGGGA
GAATTAGATCGCGATGGGAAAAAATTCGGTTAAGGCCAGGGGGAAAGAAAAAATATAAATTAAAACATAT
AGTATGGGCAAGCAGGGAGCTAGAACGATTCGCAGTTAATCCTGGCCTGTTAGAAACATCAGAAGGCTGT
AGACAAATACTGGGACAGCTACAACCATCCCTTCAGACAGGATCAGAAGAACTTAGATCATTATATAATA
CAGTAGCAACCCTCTATTGTGTGCATCAAAGGATAGAGATAAAAGACACCAAGGAAGCTTTAGACAAGAT
AGAGGAAGAGCAAAACAAAAGTAAGACCACCGCACAGCAAGCGGCCGCTGATCTTCAGACCTGGAGGAGG
AGATATGAGGGACAATTGGAGAAGTGAATTATATAAATATAAAGTAGTAAAAATTGAACCATTAGGAGTA
GCACCCACCAAGGCAAAGAGAAGAGTGGTGCAGAGAGAAAAAAGAGCAGTGGGAATAGGAGCTTTGTTCC
TTGGGTTCTTGGGAGCAGCAGGAAGCACTATGGGCGCAGCGTCAATGACGCTGACGGTACAGGCCAGACA
ATTATTGTCTGGTATAGTGCAGCAGCAGAACAATTTGCTGAGGGCTATTGAGGCGCAACAGCATCTGTTG
CAACTCACAGTCTGGGGCATCAAGCAGCTCCAGGCAAGAATCCTGGCTGTGGAAAGATACCTAAAGGATC
AACAGCTCCTGGGGATTTGGGGTTGCTCTGGAAAACTCATTTGCACCACTGCTGTGCCTTGGAATGCTAG
TTGGAGTAATAAATCTCTGGAACAGATTTGGAATCACACGACCTGGATGGAGTGGGACAGAGAAATTAAC
AATTACACAAGCTTAATACACTCCTTAATTGAAGAATCGCAAAACCAGCAAGAAAAGAATGAACAAGAAT
TATTGGAATTAGATAAATGGGCAAGTTTGTGGAATTGGTTTAACATAACAAATTGGCTGTGGTATATAAA
ATTATTCATAATGATAGTAGGAGGCTTGGTAGGTTTAAGAATAGTTTTTGCTGTACTTTCTATAGTGAAT
AGAGTTAGGCAGGGATATTCACCATTATCGTTTCAGACCCACCTCCCAACCCCGAGGGGACCCAGAGAGG
GCCTATTTCCCATGATTCCTTCATATTTGCATATACGATACAAGGCTGTTAGAGAGATAATTAGAATTAA
TTTGACTGTAAACACAAAGATATTAGTACAAAATACGTGACGTAGAAAGTAATAATTTCTTGGGTAGTTT
GCAGTTTTAAAATTATGTTTTAAAATGGACTATCATATGCTTACCGTAACTTGAAAGTATTTCGATTTCT
TGGCTTTATATATCTTGTGGAAAGGACGAAACACCGGCGCCGCCCGGTCATAGACGGTTTTAGAGCTAGA
AATAGCAAGTTAAAATAAGGCTAGTCCGTTATCAACTTGAAAAAGTGGCACCGAGTCGGTGCTTTTTTAA
GCTTGGCGTAACTAGATCTTGAGACAAATGGCAGTATTCATCCACAATTTTAAAAGAAAAGGGGGGATTG
GGGGGTACAGTGCAGGGGAAAGAATAGTAGACATAATAGCAACAGACATACAAACTAAAGAATTACAAAA
ACAAATTACAAAAATTCAAAATTTTCGGGTTTATTACAGGGACAGCAGAGATCCACTTTGGCGCCGGCTC
GAGGGGG
