>Addgene plasmid #75775 | GK5 gRNA (BRDN0001149330) | depositor partial sequence | sequence record 143235 | Target Sequence
GCGCCGCCCGGTCATAGACG
