>Addgene plasmid #75775 | GK5 gRNA (BRDN0001149330) | addgene partial sequence | sequence record 184541 | hU6-F
GTGACGTAGAAAGTAATAATTTCTTGGGTAGTTTGCAGTTTTAAAATTATGTTTTAAAATGGACTATCAT
ATGCTTACCGTAACTTGAAAGTATTTCGATTTCTTGGCTTTATATATCTTGTGGAAAGGACGAAACACCG
GCGCCGCCCGGTCATAGACGGTTTTAGAGCTAGAAATAGCAAGTTAAAATAAGGCTAGTCCGTTATCAAC
TTGAAAAAGTGGCACCGAGTCGGTGCTTTTTTAAGCTTGGCGTAACTAGATCTTGAGACAAATGGCAGTA
TTCATCCACAATTTTAAAAGAAAAGGGGGGATTGGGGGGTACAGTGCAGGGGAAAGAATAGTAGACATAA
TAGCAACAGACATACAAACTAAAGAATTACAAAAACAAATTACAAAAATTCAAAATTTTCGGGTTTATTA
CAGGGACAGCAGAGATCCACTTTGGCGCCGGCTCGAGGGGGCCCGGGTGCAAAGATGGATAAAGTTTTAA
ACAGAGAGGAATCTTTGCAGCTAATGGACCTTCTAGGTCTTGAAAGGAGTGGGAATTGGCTCCGGTGCCC
GTCAGTGGGC
